>Addgene plasmid #183657 | EGFP-SopB | addgene full sequence | sequence record 360232 | Addgene NGS Result
TCCTGCGTTATCCCCTGATTCTGTGGATAACCGTATTACCGCCATGCATTAGTTATTAATAGTAATCAAT
TACGGGGTCATTAGTTCATAGCCCATATATGGAGTTCCGCGTTACATAACTTACGGTAAATGGCCCGCCT
GGCTGACCGCCCAACGACCCCCGCCCATTGACGTCAATAATGACGTATGTTCCCATAGTAACGCCAATAG
GGACTTTCCATTGACGTCAATGGGTGGAGTATTTACGGTAAACTGCCCACTTGGCAGTACATCAAGTGTA
TCATATGCCAAGTACGCCCCCTATTGACGTCAATGACGGTAAATGGCCCGCCTGGCATTATGCCCAGTAC
ATGACCTTATGGGACTTTCCTACTTGGCAGTACATCTACGTATTAGTCATCGCTATTACCATGGTGATGC
GGTTTTGGCAGTACATCAATGGGCGTGGATAGCGGTTTGACTCACGGGGATTTCCAAGTCTCCACCCCAT
TGACGTCAATGGGAGTTTGTTTTGGCACCAAAATCAACGGGACTTTCCAAAATGTCGTAACAACTCCGCC
CCATTGACGCAAATGGGCGGTAGGCGTGTACGGTGGGAGGTCTATATAAGCAGAGCTGGTTTAGTGAACC
GTCAGATCCGCTAGCGCTACCGGTCGCCACCATGGTGAGCAAGGGCGAGGAGCTGTTCACCGGGGTGGTG
CCCATCCTGGTCGAGCTGGACGGCGACGTAAACGGCCACAAGTTCAGCGTGTCCGGCGAGGGCGAGGGCG
ATGCCACCTACGGCAAGCTGACCCTGAAGTTCATCTGCACCACCGGCAAGCTGCCCGTGCCCTGGCCCAC
CCTCGTGACCACCCTGACCTACGGCGTGCAGTGCTTCAGCCGCTACCCCGACCACATGAAGCAGCACGAC
TTCTTCAAGTCCGCCATGCCCGAAGGCTACGTCCAGGAGCGCACCATCTTCTTCAAGGACGACGGCAACT
ACAAGACCCGCGCCGAGGTGAAGTTCGAGGGCGACACCCTGGTGAACCGCATCGAGCTGAAGGGCATCGA
CTTCAAGGAGGACGGCAACATCCTGGGGCACAAGCTGGAGTACAACTACAACAGCCACAACGTCTATATC
ATGGCCGACAAGCAGAAGAACGGCATCAAGGTGAACTTCAAGATCCGCCACAACATCGAGGACGGCAGCG
TGCAGCTCGCCGACCACTACCAGCAGAACACCCCCATCGGCGACGGCCCCGTGCTGCTGCCCGACAACCA
CTACCTGAGCACCCAGTCCGCCCTGAGCAAAGACCCCAACGAGAAGCGCGATCACATGGTCCTGCTGGAG
TTCGTGACCGCCGCCGGGATCACTCTCGGCATGGACGAGCTGTACAAGTCCGGACTCAGATCTCGAGCTC
AAGCTTCGAATTCTGCAGTCGACGGTGGTAGTGCTTCCGGACAAATACAGAGCTTCTATCACTCAGCTTC
ACTAAAAACCCAGGAGGCTTTTAAAAGCCTACAAAAAACCTTATACAACGGAATGCAGATTCTCTCAGGC
CAGGGCAAAGCGCCGGCTAAAGCGCCCGACGCTCGCCCGGAAATTATTGTCCTGCGAGAACCCGGCGCGA
CATGGGGGAATTATCTACAGCATCAGAAGGCGTCTAACCACTCGCTGCATAACCTCTATAACTTACAGCG
CGATCTTCTTACCGTCGCGGCAACCGTTCTGGGTAAACAAGACCCGGTTCTAACGTCAATGGCAAACCAA
ATGGAGTTAGCCAAAGTTAAAGCGGACCGGCCAGCAACAAAACAAGAAGAAGCCGCGGCAAAAGCATTGA
AGAAAAATCTTATCGAACTTATTGCAGCACGCACTCAGCAGCAGGATGGCTTACCTGCAAAAGAAGCTCA
TCGCTTTGCGGCAGTAGCGTTTAGAGATGCTCAGGTCAAGCAGCTTAATAACCAGCCCTGGCAAACCATA
AAAAATACACTCACGCATAACGGGCATCACTATACCAACACGCAGCTCCCTGCAGCAGAGATGAAAATCG
GCGCAAAAGATATCTTTCCCAGTGCTTATGAGGGAAAGGGCGTATGCAGTTGGGATACCAAGAATATTCA
TCACGCCAATAATTTGTGGATGTCCACGGTGAGTGTGCATGAGGACGGTAAAGATAAAACGCTTTTTTGC
GGGATACGTCATGGCGTGCTTTCCCCCTATCATGAAAAAGATCCGCTTCTGCGTCACGTCGGCGCTGAAA
ACAAAGCCAAAGAAGTATTAACTGCGGCACTTTTTAGTAAACCTGAGTTGCTTAACAAAGCCTTAGCGGG
CGAGGCGGTAAGCCTGAAACTGGTATCCGTCGGGTTACTCACCGCGTCGAATATTTTCGGCAAAGAGGGA
ACGATGGTCGAGGACCAAATGCGCGCATGGCAATCGTTGACCCAGCCGGGAAAAATGATTCATTTAAAAA
TCCGCAATAAAGATGGCGATCTACAGACGGTAAAAATAAAACCGGACGTCGCCGCATTTAATGTGGGTGT
TAATGAGCTGGCGCTCAAGCTCGGCTTTGGCCTTAAGGCATCGGATAGCTATAATGCCGAGGCGCTACAT
CAGTTATTAGGCAATGATTTACGCCCTGAAGCCAGACCAGGTGGCTGGGTTGGCGAATGGCTGGCGCAAT
ACCCGGATAATTATGAGGTCGTCAATACATTAGCGCGCCAGATTAAGGATATATGGAAAAATAACCAACA
TCATAAAGATGGCGGCGAACCCTATAAACTCGCACAACGCCTTGCCATGTTAGCCCATGAAATTGACGCG
GTACCCGCCTGGAATTGTAAAAGCGGCAAAGATCGTACAGGGATGATGGATTCAGAAATCAAGCGAGAGA
TCATTTCCTTACATCAGACCCATATGTTAAGTGCGCCTGGTAGTCTTCCGGATAGCGGTGGACAGAAAAT
TTTCCAAAAAGTATTACTGAATAGCGGTAACCTGGAGATTCAGAAACAAAATACGGGCGGGGCGGGAAAC
AAAGTAATGAAAAATTTATCGCCAGAGGTGCTCAATCTTTCCTATCAAAAACGAGTTGGGGATGAAAATA
TTTGGCAGTCAGTAAAAGGCATTTCTTCATTAATCACATCTTAAGGATCCACCGGATCTAGATAACTGAT
CATAATCAGCCATACCACATTTGTAGAGGTTTTACTTGCTTTAAAAAACCTCCCACACCTCCCCCTGAAC
CTGAAACATAAAATGAATGCAATTGTTGTTGTTAACTTGTTTATTGCAGCTTATAATGGTTACAAATAAA
GCAATAGCATCACAAATTTCACAAATAAAGCATTTTTTTCACTGCATTCTAGTTGTGGTTTGTCCAAACT
CATCAATGTATCTTAACGCGTAAATTGTAAGCGTTAATATTTTGTTAAAATTCGCGTTAAATTTTTGTTA
AATCAGCTCATTTTTTAACCAATAGGCCGAAATCGGCAAAATCCCTTATAAATCAAAAGAATAGACCGAG
ATAGGGT
[37 nt withheld, positions 3508-3544]
AAAGAACGTGGACTCCAACGTCAAAGG
[49 nt withheld, positions 3572-3620]
T
[91 nt withheld, positions 3622-3712]
G
[124 nt withheld, positions 3714-3837]
CAGGTGGCACTTTTCGGGGAAATGTGCGCGGAACCCCTATTTGTTTATTTTTCTAAATACATTCAAATAT
GTATCCGCTCATGAGACAATAACCCTGATAAATGCTTCAATAATATTGAAAAAGGAAGAGTCCTGAGGCG
GAAAGAACCAGCTGTGGAATGTGTGTCAGTTAGGGTGTGGAAAGTCCCCAGGCTCCCCAGCAGGCAGAAG
TATGCAAAGCATGCATCTCAATTAGTCAGCAACCAGGTGTGGAAAGTCCCCAGGCTCCCCAGCAGGCAGA
AGTATGCAAAGCATGCATCTCAATTAGTCAGCAACCATAGTCCCGCCCCTAACTCCGCCCATCCCGCCCC
TAACTCCGCCCAGTTCCGCCCATTCTCCGCCCCATGGCTGACTAATTTTTTTTATTTATGCAGAGGCCGA
GGCCGCCTCGGCCTCTGAGCTATTCCAGAAGTAGTGAGGAGGCTTTTTTGGAGGCCTAGGCTTTTGCAAA
GATCGATCAAGAGACAGGATGAGGATCGTTTCGCATGATTGAACAAGATGGATTGCACGCAGGTTCTCCG
GCCGCTTGGGTGGAGAGGCTATTCGGCTATGACTGGGCACAACAGACAATCGGCTGCTCTGATGCCGCCG
TGTTCCGGCTGTCAGCGCAGGGGCGCCCGGTTCTTTTTGTCAAGACCGACCTGTCCGGTGCCCTGAATGA
ACTGCAAGACGAGGCAGCGCGGCTATCGTGGCTGGCCACGACGGGCGTTCCTTGCGCAGCTGTGCTCGAC
GTTGTCACTGAAGCGGGAAGGGACTGGCTGCTATTGGGCGAAGTGCCGGGGCAGGATCTCCTGTCATCTC
ACCTTGCTCCTGCCGAGAAAGTATCCATCATGGCTGATGCAATGCGGCGGCTGCATACGCTTGATCCGGC
TACCTGCCCATTCGACCACCAAGCGAAACATCGCATCGAGCGAGCACGTACTCGGATGGAAGCCGGTCTT
GTCGATCAGGATGATCTGGACGAAGAGCATCAGGGGCTCGCGCCAGCCGAACTGTTCGCCAGGCTCAAGG
CGAGCATGCCCGACGGCGAGGATCTCGTCGTGACCCATGGCGATGCCTGCTTGCCGAATATCATGGTGGA
AAATGGCCGCTTTTCTGGATTCATCGACTGTGGCCGGCTGGGTGTGGCGGACCGCTATCAGGACATAGCG
TTGGCTACCCGTGATATTGCTGAAGAGCTTGGCGGCGAATGGGCTGACCGCTTCCTCGTGCTTTACGGTA
TCGCCGCTCCCGATTCGCAGCGCATCGCCTTCTATCGCCTTCTTGACGAGTTCTTCTGAGCGGGACTCTG
GGGTTCGAAATGACCGACCAAGCGACGCCCAACCTGCCATCACGAGATTTCGATTCCACCGCCGCCTTCT
ATGAAAGGTTGGGCTTCGGAATCGTTTTCCGGGACGCCGGCTGGATGATCCTCCAGCGCGGGGATCTCAT
GCTGGAGTTCTTCGCCCACCCTAGGGGGAGGCTAACTGAAACACGGAAGGAGACAATACCGGAAGGAACC
CGCGCTATGACGGCAATAAAAAGACAGAATAAAACGCACGGTGTTGGGTCGTTTGTTCATAAACGCGGGG
TTCGGTCCCAGGGCTGGCACTCTGTCGATACCCCACCGAGACCCCATTGGGGCCAATACGCCCGCGTTTC
TTCCTTTTCCCCACCCCACCCCCCAAGTTCGGGTGAAGGCCCAGGGCTCGCAGCCAACGTCGGGGCGGCA
GGCCCTGCCATAGCCTCAGGTTACTCATATATACTTTAGATTGATTTAAAACTTCATTTTTAATTTAAAA
GGATCTAGGTGAAGATCCTTTTTGATAATCTCATGACCAAAATCCCTTAACGTGAGTTTTCGTTCCACTG
AGCGTCAGACCCCGTAGAAAAGATCAAAGGATCTTCTTGAGATCCTTTTTTTCTGCGCGTAATCTGCTGC
TTGCAAACAAAAAAACCACCGCTACCAGCGGTGGTTTGTTTGCCGGATCAAGAGCTACCAACTCTTTTTC
CGAAGGTAACTGGCTTCAGCAGAGCGCAGATACCAAATACTGTTCTTCTAGTGTAGCCGTAGTTAGGCCA
CCACTTCAAGAACTCTGTAGCACCGCCTACATACCTCGCTCTGCTAATCCTGTTACCAGTGGCTGCTGCC
AGTGGCGATAAGTCGTGTCTTACCGGGTTGGACTCAAGACGATAGTTACCGGATAAGGCGCAGCGGTCGG
GCTGAACGGGGGGTTCGTGCACACAGCCCAGCTTGGAGCGAACGACCTACACCGAACTGAGATACCTACA
GCGTGAGCTATGAGAAAGCGCCACGCTTCCCGAAGGGAGAAAGGCGGACAGGTATCCGGTAAGCGGCAGG
GTCGGAACAGGAGAGCGCACGAGGGAGCTTCCAGGGGGAAACGCCTGGTATCTTTATAGTCCTGTCGGGT
TTCGCCACCTCTGACTTGAGCGTCGATTTTTGTGATGCTCGTCAGGGGGGCGGAGCCTATGGAAAAACGC
CAGCAACGCGGCCTTTTTACGGTTCCTGGCCTTTTGCTGGCCTTTTGCTCACATGTTCTT
Features (pLannotate 1.2.2; 16 found; start..end, strand, type, name):
      8..42      +  rep_origin     RSF ori (fragment): Plasmids containing the RSF 1030 origin of replication can be propagated in E. coli cells that contain additional plasmids with compatible origins.
    110..413     +  enhancer       CMV enhancer: human cytomegalovirus immediate early enhancer
    414..617     +  promoter       CMV promoter: human cytomegalovirus (CMV) immediate early promoter
    662..1378    +  CDS            EGFP: EGFP is a basic (constitutively fluorescent) green fluorescent protein published in 1996, derived from Aequorea victoria. It is reported to be a rapidly-maturing weak dimer with moderate acid sensitivity.
   1379..1426    +  misc_feature   MCS (fragment): multiple cloning site
   1442..3121    +  CDS            sopB: SOPB_SALTY - Also known as sigD. Experimental evidence at protein level: Swiss-Prot protein existence level 1. Converts phosphatidylinositol 3,4,5-trisphosphate (PtdIns 3,4,5-P3) to PtdIns 3-P and prevents the transition of PtdIns 3-P to PtdIns 3,5-P2. It is one of the known effectors injected by Salmonella into the host cell and is required for invasion and for an efficient generation and maintenance of Salmonella-containing vacuole (SVC). Alteration of the phosphoinositide composition of the plasma membrane causes membrane ruffling and actin cytoskeleton rearrangements. The persistence of Pt
   3147..3231    +  CDS            large T antigen (fragment): large T antigen from SV40 (simian virus 40)
   3254..3375    +  polyA_signal   SV40 poly(A) signal: SV40 polyadenylation signal
   3409..3837    -  rep_origin     f1 ori (sequence partly withheld): f1 bacteriophage origin of replication; arrow indicates direction of (+) strand synthesis
   3864..3968    +  promoter       AmpR promoter: bla
   3970..4327    +  promoter       SV40 promoter: SV40 enhancer and early promoter
   4362..5156    +  CDS            NeoR/KanR: aminoglycoside phosphotransferase from Tn5; aph(3')-II (or nptII); confers resistance to neomycin, kanamycin, and G418 (Geneticin®)
   5177..5329    +  CDS            ble (fragment): BLE_KLEPN - Experimental evidence at protein level: Swiss-Prot protein existence level 1. Binding protein with a strong affinity to the bleomycin family of antibiotics. Binds to CL990; an antimitotic-antibiotic compound. From Klebsiella pneumoniae.
   5388..5435    +  polyA_signal   HSV TK poly(A) signal: herpes simplex virus thymidine kinase polyadenylation signal (Cole and Stacy, 1985)
   5526..5542    -  polyA_signal   bGH poly(A) signal (fragment): bovine growth hormone polyadenylation signal
   5764..6352    +  rep_origin     ori: high-copy-number ColE1/pMB1/pBR322/pUC origin of replication
