[The description below was written by a language model from this plasmid's Addgene catalogue record and pLannotate feature annotations shown in this document.]
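Description:
EGFP-SopB is a mammalian expression plasmid built on the Clontech pEGFP-C1 backbone, encoding the Salmonella enterica serovar Typhimurium effector SopB (also called SigD) fused at its N terminus to EGFP. The sequenced record is 6,417 nt. Transcription of the fusion is driven by the human cytomegalovirus immediate early enhancer and promoter. The EGFP coding sequence is followed by a remnant of the multiple cloning site that serves as a short linker into the sopB open reading frame, which was inserted by Gibson assembly. An SV40 polyadenylation signal terminates the transcript.

The plasmid is maintained at high copy in E. coli through a ColE1/pUC-type origin and also carries an f1 phage origin. A single Tn5 aminoglycoside phosphotransferase gene (NeoR/KanR) serves as a dual marker. A bacterial promoter upstream gives kanamycin resistance in E. coli, while the adjacent SV40 enhancer/early promoter and the HSV TK polyadenylation signal allow G418 selection of transfected mammalian cells. Several short annotated fragments (RSF ori, SV40 large T antigen, ble, bGH poly(A)) appear to be partial sequence matches within backbone regions rather than functional elements.

SopB is a phosphoinositide-modifying effector that Salmonella injects into host cells. It alters plasma membrane phosphoinositide composition, promoting membrane ruffling, actin rearrangement, invasion and maintenance of the Salmonella-containing vacuole. Expressing the fluorescent fusion allows its localisation and its effects on host lipids to be examined in mammalian cells without infection. The associated publication concerns kinase-independent synthesis of 3-phosphorylated phosphoinositides by a phosphotransferase.
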