Addgene plasmid #183657: EGFP-SopB
Purpose: N-terminally tagged Salmonella Typhimurium SopB for mammalian expression
Depositing lab: Sergio Grinstein. Depositing organization: Hospital for Sick Children. Publication: Kinase-independent synthesis of 3-phosphorylated phosphoinositides by a phosphotransferase. Walpole GFW, Pacheco J, Chauhan N, Clark J, Anderson KE, Abbas YM, Brabant-Kirwan D, Montano-Rendon F, Liu Z, Zhu H, Brumell JH, Deiters A, Stephens LR, Hawkins PT, Hammond GRV, Grinstein S, Fairn GD. Nat Cell Biol. 2022 Apr 28. pii: 10.1038/s41556-022-00895-y. doi: 10.1038/s41556-022-00895-y. PubMed 35484249.
Backbone
  Vector backbone: pEGFP-C1
  Backbone manufacturer: Clontech
  Vector type: Mammalian Expression
  Selectable markers: Neomycin (select with G418)
Growth in bacteria
  Bacterial resistance: Kanamycin, 50 μg/mL
  Growth temperature: 37°C
  Growth strain: DH5alpha
  Copy number: High Copy
Gene/Insert
  Gene/Insert name: sopB (alt name: sigD)
  Species: Salmonella enterica serovar Typhimurium
  Entrez Gene: sopB (a.k.a. STM1091)
  Promoter: CMV
  Tag / fusion protein: EGFP (N terminal on insert)
  Cloning method: Gibson Cloning
  Sequencing primers: 5′ CMV-Fwd, EGFP-Fwd; 3′ SV40pA-R
Terms and licenses: Academic/Nonprofit Terms; Industry Terms: Not Available to Industry
How to cite: EGFP-SopB was a gift from Sergio Grinstein (Addgene plasmid # 183657 ; http://n2t.net/addgene:183657 ; RRID:Addgene_183657)
